>Addgene plasmid #184914 | pEasyG2_nat | addgene full sequence | sequence record 367949 | Addgene NGS Result
TTGAGATCCTTTTTTTCTGCGCGTAATCTGCTGCTTGCAAACAAAAAAACCACCGCTACCAGCGGTGGTT
TGTTTGCCGGATCAAGAGCTACCAACTCTTTTTCCGAAGGTAACTGGCTTCAGCAGAGCGCAGATACCAA
ATACTGTTCTTCTAGTGTAGCCGTAGTTAGGCCACCACTTCAAGAACTCTGTAGCACCGCCTACATACCT
CGCTCTGCTAATCCTGTTACCAGTGGCTGCTGCCAGTGGCGATAAGTCGTGTCTTACCGGGTTGGACTCA
AGACGATAGTTACCGGATAAGGCGCAGCGGTCGGGCTGAACGGGGGGTTCGTGCACACAGCCCAGCTTGG
AGCGAACGACCTACACCGAACTGAGATACCTACAGCGTGAGCTATGAGAAAGCGCCACGCTTCCCGAAGG
GAGAAAGGCGGACAGGTATCCGGTAAGCGGCAGGGTCGGAACAGGAGAGCGCACGAGGGAGCTTCCAGGG
GGAAACGCCTGGTATCTTTATAGTCCTGTCGGGTTTCGCCACCTCTGACTTGAGCGTCGATTTTTGTGAT
GCTCGTCAGGGGGGCGGAGCCTATGGAAAAACGCCAGCAACGCGGCCTTTTTACGGTTCCTGGCCTTTTG
CTGGCCTTTTGCTCACATGTTCTTTCCTGCGTTATCCCCTGATTCTGTGGATAACCGTATTACCGCCTTT
GAGTGAGCTGATACCGCTCGCCGCAGCCGAACGACCGAGCGCAGCGAGTCAGTGAGCGAGGAAGCGGAAG
AGCGCCCAATACGCAAACCGCCTCTCCCCGCGCGTTGGCCGATTCATTAATGCAGGTTAACCTGGCTTAT
CGAAATTAATACGACTCACTATAGGGAGACCGGCAGATCCGCGGCCGCATAGGCCACTAGTGGATCTGAT
ATCATCGATGAATTCGAGCTCGTTTTCGACACTGGATGGCGGCGTTAGTATCGAATCGACAGCAGTATAG
CGACCAGCATTCACATACGATTGACGCATGATATTACTTTCTGCGCACTTAACTTCGCATCTGGGCAGAT
GATGTCGAGGCGAAAAAAAATATAAATCACGCTAACATTTGATTAAAATAGAACAACTACAATATAAAAA
AACTATACAAATGACAAGTTCTTGAAAACAAGAATCTTTTTATTGTCAGTACTGATTAGGGGCAGGGCAT
GCTCATGTAGAGCGCCTGCTCGCCGTCCGAGGCGGTGCCGTCGTACAGGGCGGTGTCCAGGCCGCAGAGG
GTGAACCCCATCCGCCGGTACGCGTGGATCGCCGGTGCGTTGACGTTGGTGACCTCCAGCCAGAGGTGCC
CGGCGCCCCGCTCGCGGGCGAACTCCGTCGCGAGCCCCATCAACGCGCGCCCGACCCCGTGCCCCCGGTG
CTCCGGGGCGACCTCGATGTCCTCGACGGTCAGCCGGCGGTTCCAGCCGGAGTACGAGACGACCACGAAG
CCCGCCAGGTCGCCGTCGTCCCCGTACGCGACGAACGTCCGGGAGTCCGGGTCGCCGTCCTCCCCGTCGT
CCGATTCGTCGTCCGATTCGTCGTCGGGGAACACCTTGGTCAGGGGCGGGTCCACCGGCACCTCCCGCAG
GGTGAAGCCGTCCCCGGTGGCGGTGACGCGGAAGACGGTGTCGGTGGTGAAGGACCCATCCAGTGCCTCG
ATGGCCTCGGCGTCCCCCGGGACACTGGTGCGGTACCGGTAAGCCGTGTCGTCAAGAGTGGTACCCATGG
TTGTTTATGTTCGGATGTGATGTGAGAACTGTATCCTAGCAAGATTTTAAAAGGAAGTATATGAAAGAAG
AACCTCAGTGGCAAATCCTAACCTTTTATATTTCTCTACAGGGGCGCGGCGTGGGGACAATTCAACGCGT
CTGTGAGGGGAGCGTTTCCCTGCTCGCAGGTCTGCAGCGAGGAGCCGTAATTTTTGCTTCGCGCCGTGCG
GCCATCAAAATGTATGGATGCAAATGATTATACATGGGGATGTATGGGCTAAATGTACGGGCGACAGTCA
CATCATGCCCCTGAGCTGCGCACGTCAAGACTGTCAAGGAGGGTATTCTGGGCCTCCATGTCGCTGATTA
CCCTGTTATCCCTACACTCTCAGTACAATCTGCTCTGATGCCGCATAGTTAAGCCAGCCGGGTAATTCTT
TGAAAAGATAATGTATGATTATGCTTTCACTCATATTTATACAGAAACTTGATGTTTTCTTTCGAGTATA
TACAAGGTGATTACATGTACGTTTGAAGTACAACTCTAGATTTTGTAGTGCCCTCTTGGGCTAGCGGTAA
AGGTGCGCATTTTTTCACACCCTACAATGTTCTGTTCAAAAGATTTTGGTCAAACGCTGTAGAAGTGAAA
GTTGGTGCGCATGTTTCGGCGTTCGAAACTTCTCCGCAGTGAAAGATAAATGATCATTTCCCCGAAAAGT
GCCACCTGCATCGATGGCCCCCGATGGTAGTGTGGGGTCTCCCCATGCGAGAGTAGGGAACTGCCAGGCA
TCAAATAAAACGAAAGGCTCAGTCGAAAGACTGGGCCTTTCGTTTTATCTGTTGTTTGTCGGTGAACGCT
CTCCTGAGTAGGACAAATCCGCCGGGAGCGGATTTGAACGTTGCGAAGCAACGGCCCGGAGGGTGGCGGG
CAGGACGCCCGCCATAAACTGCCAGGCATCAAATTAAGCAGAAGGCCATCCTGACGGATGGCCTTTTTGC
GTGGCCAGTGCCAAGCTTGCATGCAGATTGCAGCATTACACGTCTTGAGCGATTGTGTAGGCTGGAGCTG
CTTCGAAGTTCCTATACTTTCTAGAGAATAGGAACTTCGGAATAGGAACTTCAAGATCCCCTTATTAGAA
GAACTCGTCAAGAAGGCGATAGAAGGCGATGCGCTGCGAATCGGGAGCGGCGATACCGTAAAGCACGAGG
AAGCGGTCAGCCCATTCGCCGCCAAGCTCTTCAGCAATATCACGGGTAGCCAACGCTATGTCCTGATAGC
GGTCCGCCACACCCAGCCGGCCACAGTCGATGAATCCAGAAAAGCGGCCATTTTCCACCATGATATTCGG
CAAGCAGGCATCGCCATGGGTCACGACGAGATCCTCGCCGTCGGGCATGCGCGCCTTGAGCCTGGCGAAC
AGTTCGGCTGGCGCGAGCCCCTGATGCTCTTCGTCCAGATCATCCTGATCGACAAGACCGGCTTCCATCC
GAGTACGTGCTCGCTCGATGCGATGTTTCGCTTGGTGGTCGAATGGGCAGGTAGCCGGATCAAGCGTATG
CAGCCGCCGCATTGCATCAGCCATGATGGATACTTTCTCGGCAGGAGCAAGGTGAGATGACAGGAGATCC
TGCCCCGGCACTTCGCCCAATAGCAGCCAGTCCCTTCCCGCTTCAGTGACAACGTCGAGCACAGCTGCGC
AAGGAACGCCCGTCGTGGCCAGCCACGATAGCCGCGCTGCCTCGTCCTGCAGTTCATTCAGGGCACCGGA
CAGGTCGGTCTTGACAAAAAGAACCGGGCGCCCCTGCGCTGACAGCCGGAACACGGCGGCATCAGAGCAG
CCGATTGTCTGTTGTGCCCAGTCATAGCCGAATAGCCTCTCCACCCAAGCGGCCGGAGAACCTGCGTGCA
ATCCATCTTGTTCAATCATGCGAAACGATCCTCATCCTGTCTCTTGATCAGATCTTGATCCCCTGCGCCA
TCAGATCCTTGGCGGCAAGAAAGCCATCCAGTTTACTTTGCAGGGCTTCCCAACCTTACCAGAGGGCGCC
CCAGCTGGCAATTCCGGTTCGCTTGCTGTCCATAAAACCGCCCAGTCTAGCTATCGCCATGTAAGCCCAC
TGCAAGCTACCTGCTTTCTCTTTGCGCTTGCGTTTTCCCTTGTCCAGATAGCCCAGTAGCTGACATTCAT
CCGGGGTCAGCACCGTTTCTGCGGACTGGCTTTCTACGTGTTCCGCTTCCTTGTTTTAGAGCTAGAAATA
GCAAGTTAAAATAAGGCTAGTCCGTTATCAACTTGAAAAAGTGGCACCGAGTCGGTGGTGCTTTTTTTGT
TTTTTATGTCTCGGCGAATTGGGTGCGGCCGCGTTTGTCA
Features (pLannotate 1.2.2; 15 found; start..end, strand, type, name):
      1..589     +  rep_origin     ori: high-copy-number ColE1/pMB1/pBR322/pUC origin of replication
    772..825     +  CDS            lacI (fragment): lac repressor; lacI; The lac repressor binds to the lac operator to inhibit transcription in E. coli. This inhibition can be relieved by adding lactose or isopropyl-β-D-thiogalactopyranoside (IPTG).
    847..865     +  promoter       T7 promoter: promoter for bacteriophage T7 RNA polymerase
    973..1170    -  terminator     TEF terminator: Ashbya gossypii TEF terminator
   1178..1742    -  CDS            NrsR (fragment): nourseothricin acetyltransferase; Streptomyces noursei nat1; confers resistance to nourseothricin
   1749..2092    -  promoter       TEF promoter: Ashbya gossypii TEF promoter
   2115..2157    -  misc_feature   bom (fragment): basis of mobility region from pBR322
   2167..2435    +  promoter       SNR52 promoter: promoter for the S. cerevisiae small nucleolar RNA gene SNR52
   2522..2608    +  terminator     rrnB T1 terminator: Escherichia coli rrnB; transcription terminator T1 from the E. coli rrnB gene
   2700..2727    +  terminator     rrnB T2 terminator: transcription terminator T2 from the E. coli rrnB gene
   2805..2852    -  protein_bind   FRT: FLP-mediated recombination occurs in the 8-bp core sequence TCTAGAAA (Turan and Bode, 2011). FLP recombinase from the Saccharomyces cerevisiae 2μ plasmid
   2868..3659    -  CDS            neo: KKA2_KLEPN - Also known as kan, nptII. Experimental evidence at protein level: Swiss-Prot protein existence level 1. Resistance to kanamycin, neomycin, paromomycin, ribostamycin, butirosin and gentamicin B. From Klebsiella pneumoniae.
   3691..3972    -  CDS            tnpA (fragment): TN5P_ECOLX - Also known as tnp. Experimental evidence at protein level: Swiss-Prot protein existence level 1. Mediates transposition of transposon Tn5 by a 'cut and paste' mechanism. First, the monomeric transposase binds the 19 bp inverted DNA repeats flanking the transposon. Then, dimerization of the DNA- bound transposase creates a synaptic DNA complex. After nicking of the first DNA strand, excision of the transposon proceeds through a series of intermediates. The transposase then mediates the insertion of the transposon at a new site by strand transfer. The activity of the wild- type tran
   3973..4047    +  misc_RNA       gRNA scaffold: guide RNA scaffold for the Streptococcus pyogenes CRISPR/Cas9 system
   4052..4071    +  terminator     SUP4 terminator: transcription terminator for the S. cerevisiae SUP4 tRNA gene
