[The description below was written by a language model from this plasmid's Addgene catalogue record and pLannotate feature annotations shown in this document.]
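Description:
pEasyG2_nat is a 4.1 kb pUC19-derived plasmid that serves as a PCR template rather than as a finished expression vector. It belongs to the EasyGuide set for CRISPR/Cas9 work in Saccharomyces cerevisiae. In E. coli it replicates from the high-copy ColE1/pUC origin and is selected with kanamycin through a neo (nptII) gene. That gene is accompanied by an FRT site and a Tn5 transposase fragment, which are probably remnants of the cassette from which the marker was taken. Short lacI and bom fragments, a T7 promoter and rrnB T1/T2 terminators are also annotated and appear to be backbone carry-over with no stated role in the design.

The yeast-relevant parts are a natMX marker, a SNR52 promoter and a guide RNA scaffold. In natMX, the Streptomyces noursei nourseothricin acetyltransferase gene sits between the Ashbya gossypii TEF promoter and terminator and confers nourseothricin resistance. The SNR52 promoter is an RNA polymerase III promoter commonly used to drive guide RNAs in yeast. The Streptococcus pyogenes gRNA scaffold is followed by the SUP4 terminator. No spacer is present; the record gives the 20-nt guide only as a placeholder, which suggests that the targeting sequences are supplied by the user during amplification, presumably on the primers.

According to the record, PCR from this template yields a fragment used to express two gRNAs. That fragment recombines in vivo in yeast with a second PCR product amplified from the companion plasmid pEasyG2_mic, so the guide-expressing construct is assembled without prior cloning. No yeast replication origin is annotated here. The record does not state what the companion fragment contributes or how the assembled product is maintained.
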