Addgene plasmid #184914: pEasyG2_nat
Purpose: Template to generate via PCR two gRNAs for expression in S. cerevisiae. The PCR product from pEasyG2_nat recombines in vivo with a PCR product from pEasyG2_mic.
Depositing lab: Jeferson Gross. Depositing organization: Instituto de Pesquisa em Bioenergia (IPBEN), UNESP. Publication: EasyGuide Plasmids Support in Vivo Assembly of gRNAs for CRISPR/Cas9 Applications in Saccharomyces cerevisiae. Jacobus AP, Barreto JA, de Bem LS, Menegon YA, Fier I, Bueno JGR, Dos Santos LV, Gross J. ACS Synth Biol. 2022 Nov 18;11(11):3886-3891. doi: 10.1021/acssynbio.2c00348. Epub 2022 Oct 18. PubMed 36257021.
Backbone
  Vector backbone: pUC19
  Vector type: Bacterial Expression, CRISPR
  Selectable markers: natMX, nourseothricin resistance, yeast selection marker
Growth in bacteria
  Bacterial resistance: Kanamycin, 50 μg/mL
  Growth temperature: 37°C
  Growth strain: DH5alpha
  Copy number: High Copy
Gene/Insert
  Gene/Insert name: gRNA scaffold
  gRNA/shRNA sequence: NNNNNNNNNNNNNNNNNNNN
  Species: Streptococcus pyogenes
Terms and licenses: Academic/Nonprofit Terms; Industry Terms: Not Available to Industry
How to cite: pEasyG2_nat was a gift from Jeferson Gross (Addgene plasmid # 184914 ; http://n2t.net/addgene:184914 ; RRID:Addgene_184914)
